Addgene plasmid #199083: pGL2_136
Purpose: (Empty Backbone) Even ORI-marker screen destination vector with sfYFP dropout for barcoded-ORI insertion
Depositing lab: Charlie Gilbert & Nili Ostrov & Cultivarium Tools. Depositing organization: Cultivarium, Convergent Research. Publication: A scalable framework for high-throughput identification of functional origins of replication in non-model bacteria. Gilbert C, Brumwell SL, Crits-Christoph A, Kang SC, Martin-Moldes Z, Alsharif W, Esmurria A, Nguyen M-A, Lee HH, Ostrov N. bioRxiv 2023.05.19.541510 10.1101/2023.05.19.541510.
Backbone
  Vector backbone: n/a
  Vector type: Synthetic Biology
Growth in bacteria
  Bacterial resistance: Chloramphenicol and Kanamycin, 25 & 50 μg/mL
  Growth temperature: 37°C
  Growth strain: E. coli pir-116
  Growth instructions: Supplement LB growth medium with 2% glucose (w/v)
  Copy number: High Copy
Gene/Insert
  Gene/Insert name: None
Terms and licenses: Academic/Nonprofit Terms; Industry Terms: Not Available to Industry
Depositor comments: For standard propagation, supplement LB growth medium with 2% glucose (w/v) to repress sfYFP dropout expression, otherwise escape mutants may arise.
How to cite: pGL2_136 was a gift from Charlie Gilbert & Nili Ostrov & Cultivarium Tools (Addgene plasmid # 199083 ; http://n2t.net/addgene:199083 ; RRID:Addgene_199083)
