[The description below was written by a language model from this plasmid's Addgene catalogue record and pLannotate feature annotations shown in this document.]
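Description:
pGL2_136 is an empty synthetic-biology destination vector of about 5.2 kb, built for an origin-of-replication and marker screen in non-model bacteria. The record lists no named backbone and no insert. Its only annotated replication origin is the R6K γ ori, which fires only when the R6K initiator protein pi is supplied in trans. The plasmid is therefore maintained, at high copy, in a pir-116 E. coli strain and should not replicate by itself in hosts lacking pi. That conditional replication is what makes the screen work: once a candidate barcoded origin is cloned in, persistence in a recipient organism depends on the inserted origin functioning there. An incP oriT allows the plasmid to be mobilised by conjugation from a suitable donor into target bacteria.

Selection is by two markers: a chloramphenicol acetyltransferase gene with its own cat promoter and a lambda t0 terminator, and a kanamycin resistance gene, aph(3')-Ia. The cloning position is occupied by an sfYFP dropout cassette, which the automated annotation labels as superfolder GFP, presumably because the two are closely related. Replacing it with a barcoded origin removes the fluorescence and so lets correct assemblies be identified visually. The promoter driving the dropout is not annotated, though a short lacZα fragment lies upstream. The depositors note that its expression is glucose-repressible and that unrepressed expression can select for escape mutants. A separate mScarlet-I coding sequence, preceded by a fragment of the constitutive J23119 promoter, provides a red fluorescent reporter that remains on the vector. The record does not explain what "Even" means in the vector's description.
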