Features (pLannotate 1.2.2; 10 found; start..end, strand, type, name):
    350..738     -  rep_origin     R6K γ ori: γ replication origin from E. coli plasmid R6K; requires the R6K initiator protein pi for replication
    887..981     -  terminator     lambda t0 terminator: transcription terminator from phage lambda
   1005..1661    -  CDS            cat: CAT_ECOLX - Experimental evidence at protein level: Swiss-Prot protein existence level 1. This enzyme is an effector of chloramphenicol resistance in bacteria. From Escherichia coli. This protein is used as a marker in many commonly used cloning vectors, such as pACYC184.
   1662..1764    -  promoter       cat promoter: promoter of the E. coli cat gene encoding chloramphenicol acetyltransferase
   1839..1882    -  CDS            lacZα (fragment): LacZα fragment of β-galactosidase; lacZ fragment
   2200..2913    +  CDS            superfolder GFP: GFP variant that folds robustly even when fused to poorly folded proteins (Pédelacq et al., 2006)
   3145..3960    +  CDS            KanR: aminoglycoside phosphotransferase; aph(3')-Ia; confers resistance to kanamycin in bacteria or G418 (Geneticin®) in eukaryotes
   4136..4160    +  promoter       J23119(SpeI) promoter (fragment): bacterial promoter (Registry of Standard Biological Parts BBa J23119) modified to end with an SpeI site
   4187..4882    +  CDS            mScarlet-I: mScarlet-I is a basic (constitutively fluorescent) red fluorescent protein published in 2016, derived from synthetic construct. It is reported to be a rapidly-maturing monomer with moderate acid sensitivity.
   5096..5204    +  oriT           oriT: incP origin of transfer
>Addgene plasmid #199083 | pGL2_136 | addgene full sequence | sequence record 398512 | Addgene NGS Result
ATACTTGAGACCACCCCAGGATACATAGATTACCACAACTCCGAGCCCTTCCACCTAGCGTGCTAACCAC
GCACGCTATTGTTGTATAGGCTAGGTGGAGGCTCAGTGATGATAAGTCTGCGATGGTGGATGCATGTGTC
ATGGTCATAGCTGTTTCCTGTGTGAAATTGTTATCCGCTCAGAGGGCACAATCCTATTCCGCGCTATCCG
ACAATCTCCAAGACATTAGGTGGAGTTCAGTTCGGCGTATGGCATATGTCGCTGGAAAGAACATGTGAGC
AAAAGGCCAGCAAAAGGCCAGGAACCGTAAAAAGGCCGCGTTGCTGGCGTTACAGCTGGGCGCGCCCCAT
GTCAGCCGTTAAGTGTTCCTGTGTCACTCAAAATTGCTTTGAGAGGCTCTAAGGGCTTCTCAGTGCGTTA
CATCCCTGGCTTGTTGTCCACAACCGTTAAACCTTAAAGGCTTTAAAAGCCTTATATATTCTTTTTTTTC
TTATAAAACTTAAAACCTTAGAGGCTATTTAAGTTGCTGATTTATATTAATTTTATTGTTCAAACATGAG
AGCTTAGTACGTGAAACATGAGAGCTTAGTACGTTAGCCATGAGAGCTTAGTACGTTAGCCATGAGGGTT
TAGTTCGTTAAACATGAGAGCTTAGTACGTTAAACATGAGAGCTTAGTACGTGAAACATGAGAGCTTAGT
ACGTACTATCAACAGGTTGAACTGCTGATCTTCAGATCGGCGCGCCGGCCGGCCGAAGATCCTTTGATCT
TTTCTACGGGGTCTGACGCTCTATTCAACAAAGCCGCCGTCCCGTCAAGTCAGCGTAAATGGGTAGGGGG
CTTCAAATCGTCCCCCCATACGATATAAGTTGTTACTAGTGCTTGGATTCTCACCAATAAAAAACGCCCG
GCGGCAACCGAGCGTTCTGAACAAATCCAGATGGAGTTCTGAGGTCATTACTGGATCTATCAACAGGAGT
CCAAGCGAGCTCGATATCAAATTACGCCCCGCCCTGCCACTCATCGCAGTACTGTTGTAATTCATTAAGC
ATTCTGCCGACATGGAAGCCATCACAAACGGCATGATGAACCTGAATCGCCAGCGGCATCAGCACCTTGT
CGCCTTGCGTATAATATTTGCCCATGGTGAAAACGGGGGCGAAGAAGTTGTCCATATTGGCCACGTTTAA
ATCAAAACTGGTGAAACTCACCCAGGGATTGGCTGAGACGAAAAACATATTCTCAATAAACCCTTTAGGG
AAATAGGCCAGGTTTTCACCGTAACACGCCACATCTTGCGAATATATGTGTAGAAACTGCCGGAAATCGT
CGTGGTATTCACTCCAGAGCGATGAAAACGTTTCAGTTTGCTCATGGAAAACGGTGTAACAAGGGTGAAC
ACTATCCCATATCACCAGCTCACCGTCTTTCATTGCCATACGAAATTCCGGATGAGCATTCATCAGGCGG
GCAAGAATGTGAATAAAGGCCGGATAAAACTTGTGCTTATTTTTCTTTACGGTCTTTAAAAAGGCCGTAA
TATCCAGCTGAACGGTCTGGTTATAGGTACATTGAGCAACTGACTGAAATGCCTCAAAATGTTCTTTACG
ATGCCATTGGGATATATCAACGGTGGTATATCCAGTGATTTTTTTCTCCATTTTAGCTTCCTTAGCTCCT
GAAAATCTCGATAACTCAAAAAATACGCCCGGTAGTGATCTTATTTCATTATGGTGAAAGTTGGAACCTC
TTACGTGCCGATCAACGTCTCATTGATACCTGAAACAAAACCCATCGTACGGCCAAGGAAGTCTCCAATA
ACTGTGATCCACCACAAGCGCCAGGGTTTTCCCAGTCACGACGTTGTAAAACGACGGCCAGTCATGCATA
ATCCGCACGCATCTGGAATAAGGAAGTGCCATTCCGCCTGACCTTAGCGTGCGAACAGCACGCTATTGTT
GTATCATTACTCGCATCCATTCTCAGGCTGTCTCGTCTCGTCTCCGAGGTCTCAGGAGAATGTGAAGAGC
TTCGAAAGTGAAACGTGATTTCATGCGTCATTTTGAACATTTTGTAAATCTTATTTAATAATGTGTGCGG
CAATTCACATTTAATTTATGAATGTTTTCTTAACATCGCGGCAACTCAAGAAACGGCAGGTTCGGATCTT
AGCTACTAGAGAAAGAGGAGAAATACTAGATGCGTAAAGGCGAAGAACTGTTCACTGGTGTCGTCCCTAT
TCTGGTGGAACTGGATGGTGATGTCAACGGTCATAAGTTTTCCGTGCGTGGCGAGGGTGAAGGTGACGCA
ACTAATGGTAAACTGACGCTGAAGTTCATCTGTACTACTGGTAAACTGCCGGTACCTTGGCCGACTCTGG
TAACGACGCTGACTTATGGTGTTCAGTGCTTTGCTCGTTATCCGGACCATATGAAGCAGCATGACTTCTT
CAAGTCCGCCATGCCGGAAGGCTATGTGCAGGAACGCACGATTTCCTTTAAGGATGACGGCACGTACAAA
ACGCGTGCGGAAGTGAAATTTGAAGGCGATACCCTGGTAAACCGCATTGAGCTGAAAGGCATTGACTTTA
AAGAAGACGGCAATATCCTGGGCCATAAGCTGGAATACAATTTTAACAGCCACAATGTTTACATCACCGC
CGATAAACAAAAAAATGGCATTAAAGCGAATTTTAAAATTCGCCACAACGTGGAGGATGGCAGCGTGCAG
CTGGCTGATCACTACCAGCAAAACACTCCAATCGGTGATGGTCCTGTTCTGCTGCCAGACAATCACTATC
TGAGCTACCAAAGCGTTCTGTCTAAAGATCCGAACGAGAAACGCGATCATATGGTTCTGCTGGAGTTCGT
AACCGCAGCGGGCATCACGCATGGTATGGATGAACTGTACAAATAATTCAGCCAAAAAACTTAAGACCGC
CGGTCTTGTCCACTACCTTGCAGTAATGCGGTGGACAGGATCGGCGGTTTTCTTTTCTCTTCTCAAGAAG
CTCTTCAGCAAGGAGCAACCATCATCGATGAATTGTGTCTCAAAATCTCTGATGTTACATTGCACAAGAT
AAAAATATATCATCATGAACAATAAAACTGTCTGCTTACATAAACAGTAATACAAGGGGTGTTAATGAGC
CATATTCAACGGGAAACGTCTTGCTCGAGGCCGCGATTAAATTCCAACATGGATGCTGATTTATATGGGT
ATAAATGGGCTCGCGATAATGTCGGGCAATCAGGTGCGACAATCTATCGATTGTATGGGAAGCCCGATGC
GCCAGAGTTGTTTCTGAAACATGGCAAAGGTAGCGTTGCCAATGATGTTACAGATGAGATGGTCAGACTA
AACTGGCTGACGGAATTTATGCCTCTTCCGACCATCAAGCATTTTATCCGTACTCCTGATGATGCATGGT
TACTCACCACTGCGATCCCCGGAAAAACAGCATTCCAGGTATTAGAAGAATATCCTGATTCAGGTGAAAA
TATTGTTGATGCGCTGGCAGTGTTCCTGCGCCGGTTGCATTCGATTCCTGTTTGTAATTGTCCTTTTAAC
AGCGATCGCGTATTTCGTCTCGCTCAGGCGCAATCACGAATGAATAACGGTTTGGTTGATGCGAGTGATT
TTGATGACGAGCGTAATGGCTGGCCTGTTGAACAAGTCTGGAAAGAAATGCATAAACTTTTGCCATTCTC
ACCGGATTCAGTCGTCACTCATGGTGATTTCTCACTTGATAACCTTATTTTTGACGAGGGGAAATTAATA
GGTTGTATTGATGTTGGACGAGTCGGAATCGCAGACCGATACCAGGATCTTGCCATCCTATGGAACTGCC
TCGGTGAGTTTTCTCCTTCATTACAGAAACGGCTTTTTCAAAAATATGGTATTGATAATCCTGATATGAA
TAAATTGCAGTTTCATTTGATGCTCGATGAGTTTTTCTAAGCTTGAGCGCATGCTCGAGTACTTCGCCTG
GACCATGCTCGCCGTCGTCTTCGGCTTCCTCCTCTTCGTCAACCTCGCCTACGTCCCCCTCGGCCACTGG
GCCGAGGCCTTCGCCGGCTTCTTCAAATTTTCAGGGCTGCCGCACCCCATCGACTGGGGGCTCGCTATAC
AGGAGTTGACGGCTAGCTCAGTCCTAGGTACAGTGCTAGCTACTAGGAGGAAAAAAATGGTGAGTAAGGG
TGAAGCCGTGATTAAAGAGTTCATGCGCTTCAAAGTGCATATGGAGGGCTCAATGAACGGCCATGAATTT
GAAATTGAAGGTGAAGGAGAAGGCCGTCCGTATGAGGGCACCCAGACCGCCAAACTGAAAGTCACAAAGG
GTGGCCCGCTGCCGTTTTCGTGGGATATTTTATCCCCTCAATTCATGTACGGCAGCCGGGCGTTTATTAA
ACACCCGGCGGATATCCCGGATTACTATAAGCAATCTTTTCCAGAAGGCTTTAAATGGGAGCGCGTGATG
AATTTTGAAGACGGAGGTGCTGTTACCGTGACCCAGGACACGAGCTTAGAAGACGGTACCTTGATCTATA
AGGTAAAGCTGCGTGGTACCAATTTCCCGCCGGATGGGCCAGTTATGCAGAAAAAGACTATGGGCTGGGA
AGCATCGACGGAGCGTCTTTACCCCGAAGACGGCGTCCTGAAAGGCGATATTAAAATGGCCCTGCGACTG
AAAGACGGCGGTCGCTACCTTGCAGATTTCAAAACAACGTATAAAGCGAAAAAACCTGTGCAGATGCCCG
GGGCGTACAACGTTGATCGCAAACTAGATATCACTTCACACAACGAAGATTACACGGTAGTCGAACAGTA
TGAACGTAGCGAGGGGCGCCATAGCACCGGAGGCATGGATGAACTCTATAAATAAGCTTCGCTCGTGCTC
GCCGCGACCTTCCTCTTCATGCACCTCTTCGGCATCGGGCTGCACAACGCTACAGAGGAGCTTTTCCGCT
GCATAACCCTGCTTCGGGGTCATTATAGCGATTTTTTCGGTATATCCATCCTTTTTCGCACGATATACAG
GATTTTGCCAAAGGGTTCGTGTAGACTTTCCTTGGTGTATCCAACGGCGTCAGCCGGGCAGGATAGGTGA
AGTAGGCCCACCCGCGAGCGGGTGTTCCTTCTTCACTGTCCCTTATTCGCACCTGGCGGTGCTCAACGGG
AATCCTGCTCTGCGAGGCTGGCCGTACGCTAGGT
